>Addgene plasmid #203358 | 2xPeptide 8_Vps4p_L7C_A43C | addgene full sequence | sequence record 402891 | Addgene NGS Result
TTGAGATCCTTTTTTTCTGCGCGTAATCTGCTGCTTGCAAACAAAAAAACCACCGCTACCAGCGGTGGTT
TGTTTGCCGGATCAAGAGCTACCAACTCTTTTTCCGAAGGTAACTGGCTTCAGCAGAGCGCAGATACCAA
ATACTGTCCTTCTAGTGTAGCCGTAGTTAGGCCACCACTTCAAGAACTCTGTAGCACCGCCTACATACCT
CGCTCTGCTAATCCTGTTACCAGTGGCTGCTGCCAGTGGCGATAAGTCGTGTCTTACCGGGTTGGACTCA
AGACGATAGTTACCGGATAAGGCGCAGCGGTCGGGCTGAACGGGGGGTTCGTGCACACAGCCCAGCTTGG
AGCGAACGACCTACACCGAACTGAGATACCTACAGCGTGAGCTATGAGAAAGCGCCACGCTTCCCGAAGG
GAGAAAGGCGGACAGGTATCCGGTAAGCGGCAGGGTCGGAACAGGAGAGCGCACGAGGGAGCTTCCAGGG
GGAAACGCCTGGTATCTTTATAGTCCTGTCGGGTTTCGCCACCTCTGACTTGAGCGTCGATTTTTGTGAT
GCTCGTCAGGGGGGCGGAGCCTATGGAAAAACGCCAGCAACGCGGCCTTTTTACGGTTCCTGGCCTTTTG
CTGGCCTTTTGCTCACATGTTCTTTCCTGCGTTATCCCCTGATTCTGTGGATAACCGTATTACCGCCTTT
GAGTGAGCTGATACCGCTCGCCGCAGCCGAACGACCGAGCGCAGCGAGTCAGTGAGCGAGGAAGCGGAAG
AGCGCCTGATGCGGTATTTTCTCCTTACGCATCTGTGCGGTATTTCACACCGCAATGGTGCACTCTCAGT
ACAATCTGCTCTGATGCCGCATAGTTAAGCCAGTATACACTCCGCTATCGCTACGTGACTGGGTCATGGC
TGCGCCCCGACACCCGCCAACACCCGCTGACGCGCCCTGACGGGCTTGTCTGCTCCCGGCATCCGCTTAC
AGACAAGCTGTGACCGTCTCCGGGAGCTGCATGTGTCAGAGGTTTTCACCGTCATCACCGAAACGCGCGA
GGCAGCTGCGGTAAAGCTCATCAGCGTGGTCGTGAAGCGATTCACAGATGTCTGCCTGTTCATCCGCGTC
CAGCTCGTTGAGTTTCTCCAGAAGCGTTAATGTCTGGCTTCTGATAAAGCGGGCCATGTTAAGGGCGGTT
TTTTCCTGTTTGGTCACTGATGCCTCCGTGTAAGGGGGATTTCTGTTCATGGGGGTAATGATACCGATGA
AACGAGAGAGGATGCTCACGATACGGGTTACTGATGATGAACATGCCCGGTTACTGGAACGTTGTGAGGG
TAAACAACTGGCGGTATGGATGCGGCGGGACCAGAGAAAAATCACTCAGGGTCAATGCCAGCGCTTCGTT
AATACAGATGTAGGTGTTCCACAGGGTAGCCAGCAGCATCCTGCGATGCAGATCCGGAACATAATGGTGC
AGGGCGCTGACTTCCGCGTTTCCAGACTTTACGAAACACGGAAACCGAAGACCATTCATGTTGTTGCTCA
GGTCGCAGACGTTTTGCAGCAGCAGTCGCTTCACGTTCGCTCGCGTATCGGTGATTCATTCTGCTAACCA
GTAAGGCAACCCCGCCAGCCTAGCCGGGTCCTCAACGACAGGAGCACGATCATGCGCACCCGTGGCCAGG
ACCCAACGCTGCCCGAGATGCGCCGCGTGCGGCTGCTGGAGATGGCGGACGCGATGGATATGTTCTGCCA
AGGGTTGGTTTGCGCATTCACAGTTCTCCGCAAGAATTGATTGGCTCCAATTCTTGGAGTGGTGAATCCG
TTAGCGAGGTGCCGCCGGCTTCCATTCAGGTCGAGGTGGCCCGGCTCCATGCACCGCGACGCAACGCGGG
GAGGCAGACAAGGTATAGGGCGGCGCCTACAATCCATGCCAACCCGTTCCATGTGCTCGCCGAGGCGGCA
TAAATCGCCGTGACGATCAGCGGTCCAATGATCGAAGTTAGGCTGGTAAGAGCCGCGAGCGATCCTTGAA
GCTGTCCCTGATGGTCGTCATCTACCTGCCTGGACAGCATGGCCTGCAACGCGGGCATCCCGATGCCGCC
GGAAGCGAGAAGAATCATAATGGGGAAGGCCATCCAGCCTCGCGTCGCGAACGCCAGCAAGACGTAGCCC
AGCGCGTCGGCCGCCATGCCGGCGATAATGGCCTGCTTCTCGCCGAAACGTTTGGTGGCGGGACCAGTGA
CGAAGGCTTGAGCGAGGGCGTGCAAGATTCCGAATACCGCAAGCGACAGGCCGATCATCGTCGCGCTCCA
GCGAAAGCGGTCCTCGCCGAAAATGACCCAGAGCGCTGCCGGCACCTGTCCTACGAGTTGCATGATAAAG
AAGACAGTCATAAGTGCGGCGACGATAGTCATGCCCCGCGCCCACCGGAAGGAGCTGACTGGGTTGAAGG
CTCTCAAGGGCATCGGTCGAGATCCCGGTGCCTAATGAGTGAGCTAACTTACATTAATTGCGTTGCGCTC
ACTGCCCGCTTTCCAGTCGGGAAACCTGTCGTGCCAGCTGCATTAATGAATCGGCCAACGCGCGGGGAGA
GGCGGTTTGCGTATTGGGCGCCAGGGTGGTTTTTCTTTTCACCAGTGAGACGGGCAACAGCTGATTGCCC
TTCACCGCCTGGCCCTGAGAGAGTTGCAGCAAGCGGTCCACGCTGGTTTGCCCCAGCAGGCGAAAATCCT
GTTTGATGGTGGTTAACGGCGGGATATAACATGAGCTGTCTTCGGTATCGTCGTATCCCACTACCGAGAT
ATCCGCACCAACGCGCAGCCCGGACTCGGTAATGGCGCGCATTGCGCCCAGCGCCATCTGATCGTTGGCA
ACCAGCATCGCAGTGGGAACGATGCCCTCATTCAGCATTTGCATGGTTTGTTGAAAACCGGACATGGCAC
TCCAGTCGCCTTCCCGTTCCGCTATCGGCTGAATTTGATTGCGAGTGAGATATTTATGCCAGCCAGCCAG
ACGCAGACGCGCCGAGACAGAACTTAATGGGCCCGCTAACAGCGCGATTTGCTGGTGACCCAATGCGACC
AGATGCTCCACGCCCAGTCGCGTACCGTCTTCATGGGAGAAAATAATACTGTTGATGGGTGTCTGGTCAG
AGACATCAAGAAATAACGCCGGAACATTAGTGCAGGCAGCTTCCACAGCAATGGCATCCTGGTCATCCAG
CGGATAGTTAATGATCAGCCCACTGACGCGTTGCGCGAGAAGATTGTGCACCGCCGCTTTACAGGCTTCG
ACGCCGCTTCGTTCTACCATCGACACCACCACGCTGGCACCCAGTTGATCGGCGCGAGATTTAATCGCCG
CGACAATTTGCGACGGCGCGTGCAGGGCCAGACTGGAGGTGGCAACGCCAATCAGCAACGACTGTTTGCC
CGCCAGTTGTTGTGCCACGCGGTTGGGAATGTAATTCAGCTCCGCCATCGCCGCTTCCACTTTTTCCCGC
GTTTTCGCAGAAACGTGGCTGGCCTGGTTCACCACGCGGGAAACGGTCTGATAAGAGACACCGGCATACT
CTGCGACATCGTATAACGTTACTGGTTTCACATTCACCACCCTGAATTGACTCTCTTCCGGGCGCTATCA
TGCCATACCGCGAAAGGTTTTGCGCCATTCGATGGTGTCCGGGATCTCGACGCTCTCCCTTATGCGACTC
CTGCATTAGGAAGCAGCCCAGTAGTAGGTTGAGGCCGTTGAGCACCGCCGCCGCAAGGAATGGTGCATGC
AAGGAGATGGCGCCCAACAGTCCCCCGGCCACGGGGCCTGCCACCATACCCACGCCGAAACAAGCGCTCA
TGAGCCCGAAGTGGCGAGCCCGATCTTCCCCATCGGTGATGTCGGCGATATAGGCGCCAGCAACCGCACC
TGTGGCGCCGGTGATGCCGGCCACGATGCGTCCGGCGTAGAGGATCGAGATCTCGATCCCGCGAAATTAA
TACGACTCACTATAGGGGAATTGTGAGCGGATAACAATTCCCCTCTAGAAATAATTTTGTTTAACTTTAA
GAAGGAGATATACATATGCATCATCACCATCACCATGGTAAGCCTATCCCTAACCCTCTCCTCGGTCTCG
ATTCTACGGAAAACCTGTATTTTCAGGGACTTGTTAAAAATGTTATTGAAGATCTTGTTAAAAATGTTAT
TGAAGATATGAGCACGGGAGATTTTTGTACTAAGGGAATAGAACTGGTTCAAAAGGCCATTGACCTGGAC
ACAGCCACGCAGTATGAGGAGGCGTATACAGCATACTATAACGGATTAGATTATTTGATGTTGTGTTTGA
AATACGAGAAAAACCCTAAGTCGAAGGATTTGATAAGAGCGAAGTTTACAGAGTATCTAAACCGTGCAGA
GCAGTTGAAAAAGCACTTGGAAAGTGAAGAGGCAAACGCGGCAAAGAAATCTCCTAGCGCTGGTAGTGGT
TCCAACGGTGGTAATAAGAAAATCTCTCAGGAAGAGGGTGAGGATAATGGTGGAGAAGACAACAAAAAGC
TAAGAGGTGCCTTATCGAGTGCTATTTTGTCTGAGAAGCCCAATGTTAAGTGGGAAGACGTGGCTGGACT
GGAAGGAGCCAAAGAGGCCCTTAAAGAAGCCGTTATTTTACCTGTCAAGTTCCCACATTTGTTCAAAGGT
AACCGTAAGCCCACTTCGGGAATCTTATTGTACGGACCACCAGGTACAGGTAAATCATATTTGGCAAAAG
CAGTGGCCACCGAGGCCAATTCTACCTTTTTCAGTGTTAGTTCCAGTGATTTGGTTTCTAAGTGGATGGG
TGAATCTGAAAAACTTGTCAAACAGTTATTTGCGATGGCAAGAGAAAATAAACCTTCTATTATTTTTATA
GATGAAGTGGATGCGCTAACAGGTACCAGAGGAGAAGGAGAGAGCGAAGCAAGTAGAAGAATTAAAACAG
AATTATTGGTACAAATGAATGGTGTTGGGAATGACTCCCAAGGTGTTTTGGTCCTTGGCGCAACAAATAT
CCCATGGCAACTGGACAGTGCCATCAGGAGAAGATTTGAAAGAAGAATATATATACCATTACCAGATTTG
GCGGCAAGAACCACCATGTTCGAGATTAACGTCGGCGACACTCCATGCGTATTGACCAAGGAAGATTATA
GAACTTTAGGTGCAATGACTGAAGGTTATTCCGGGAGTGATATTGCTGTAGTGGTGAAAGATGCGCTAAT
GCAACCGATAAGAAAAATTCAAAGCGCGACACATTTCAAAGATGTCTCTACGGAGGACGACGAAACAAGA
AAACTAACACCATGCTCTCCAGGTGATGATGGCGCCATCGAGATGAGTTGGACGGATATTGAAGCTGATG
AATTAAAAGAACCAGATCTCACCATAAAGGATTTCTTAAAGGCTATCAAATCGACGAGACCTACCGTGAA
TGAGGATGACTTGCTGAAGCAAGAACAGTTCACTAGAGATTTTGGTCAAGAAGGTAACTAGCATATGAAG
GGCGAGCTCAGATCCGGCTGCTAACAAAGCCCGAAAGGAAGCTGAGTTGGCTGCTGCCACCGCTGAGCAA
TAACTAGCATAACCCCTTGGGGCCTCTAAACGGGTCTTGAGGGGTTTTTTGCTGAAAGGAGGAACTATAT
CCGGATATCCCGCAAGAGGCCCGGCAGTACCGGCATAACCAAGCCTATGCCTACAGCATCCAGGGTGACG
GTGCCGAGGATGACGATGAGCGCATTGTTAGATTTCATACACGGTGCCTGACTGCGTTAGCAATTTAACT
GTGATAAACTACCGCATTAAAGCTAGCTTATCGATGATAAGCTGTCAAACATGAGAATTAATTCTTGAAG
ACGAAAGGGCCTCGTGATACGCCTATTTTTATAGGTTAATGTCATGATAATAATGGTTTCTTAGACGTCA
GGTGGCACTTTTCGGGGAAATGTGCGCGGAACCCCTATTTGTTTATTTTTCTAAATACATTCAAATATGT
ATCCGCTCATGAGACAATAACCCTGATAAATGCTTCAATAATATTGAAAAAGGAAGAGTATGAGTATTCA
ACATTTCCGTGTCGCCCTTATTCCCTTTTTTGCGGCATTTTGCCTTCCTGTTTTTGCTCACCCAGAAACG
CTGGTGAAAGTAAAAGATGCTGAAGATCAGTTGGGTGCACGAGTGGGTTACATCGAACTGGATCTCAACA
GCGGTAAGATCCTTGAGAGTTTTCGCCCCGAAGAACGTTTTCCAATGATGAGCACTTTTAAAGTTCTGCT
ATGTGGCGCGGTATTATCCCGTGTTGACGCCGGGCAAGAGCAACTCGGTCGCCGCATACACTATTCTCAG
AATGACTTGGTTGAGTACTCACCAGTCACAGAAAAGCATCTTACGGATGGCATGACAGTAAGAGAATTAT
GCAGTGCTGCCATAACCATGAGTGATAACACTGCGGCCAACTTACTTCTGACAACGATCGGAGGACCGAA
GGAGCTAACCGCTTTTTTGCACAACATGGGGGATCATGTAACTCGCCTTGATCGTTGGGAACCGGAGCTG
AATGAAGCCATACCAAACGACGAGCGTGACACCACGATGCCTGCAGCAATGGCAACAACGTTGCGCAAAC
TATTAACTGGCGAACTACTTACTCTAGCTTCCCGGCAACAATTAATAGACTGGATGGAGGCGGATAAAGT
TGCAGGACCACTTCTGCGCTCGGCCCTTCCGGCTGGCTGGTTTATTGCTGATAAATCTGGAGCCGGTGAG
CGTGGGTCTCGCGGTATCATTGCAGCACTGGGGCCAGATGGTAAGCCCTCCCGTATCGTAGTTATCTACA
CGACGGGGAGTCAGGCAACTATGGATGAACGAAATAGACAGATCGCTGAGATAGGTGCCTCACTGATTAA
GCATTGGTAACTGTCAGACCAAGTTTACTCATATATACTTTAGATTGATTTAAAACTTCATTTTTAATTT
AAAAGGATCTAGGTGAAGATCCTTTTTGATAATCTCATGACCAAAATCCCTTAACGTGAGTTTTCGTTCC
ACTGAGCGTCAGACCCCGTAGAAAAGATCAAAGGATCTTC
Features (pLannotate 1.2.2; 21 found; start..end, strand, type, name):
      1..589     +  rep_origin     ori: high-copy-number ColE1/pMB1/pBR322/pUC origin of replication
    775..914     -  misc_feature   bom: basis of mobility region from pBR322
   1016..1207    -  CDS            rop: Rop protein, which maintains plasmids at low copy number; rop
   1224..1604    +  CDS            YPB1_ECOLX: Protein predicted: Swiss-Prot protein existence level 4. From Escherichia coli.
   1846..2470    -  CDS            TcR (fragment): tetracycline efflux protein; tet; confers resistance to tetracycline
   2485..2506    -  protein_bind   CAP binding site: CAP binding activates transcription in the presence of cAMP. E. coli catabolite activator protein
   2519..3601    -  CDS            lacI: lac repressor; lacI; The lac repressor binds to the lac operator to inhibit transcription in E. coli. This inhibition can be relieved by adding lactose or isopropyl-β-D-thiogalactopyranoside (IPTG).
   3602..3679    -  promoter       lacI promoter: lacI
   3687..3966    -  CDS            TcR (fragment): tetracycline efflux protein; tet; confers resistance to tetracycline
   3988..4006    +  promoter       T7 promoter: promoter for bacteriophage T7 RNA polymerase
   4007..4031    +  protein_bind   lac operator: The lac repressor binds to the lac operator to inhibit transcription in E. coli. This inhibition can be relieved by adding lactose or isopropyl-β-D-thiogalactopyranoside (IPTG). lac repressor encoded by lacI
   4046..4068    +  RBS            RBS: efficient ribosome binding site from bacteriophage T7 gene 10 (Olins and Rangwala, 1989)
   4097..4138    +  CDS            V5 tag: epitope tag from simian virus 5
   4139..4158    +  CDS            TEV site (fragment): tobacco etch virus (TEV) protease recognition and cleavage site
   4208..5518    +  CDS            VPS4: VPS4_YEAST - Also known as CSC1, DID6, END13, GRD13, VPL4, VPT10. Experimental evidence at protein level: Swiss-Prot protein existence level 1. Involved in the transport of biosynthetic membrane proteins from the prevacuolar/endosomal compartment to the vacuole. Required for multivesicular body (MVB) protein sorting. Catalyzes the ATP-dependent dissociation of class E VPS proteins from endosomal membranes, such as the disassembly of the ESCRT-III complex. From Saccharomyces cerevisiae (strain ATCC 204508 / S288c) (Baker's yeast).
   5547..5596    +  CDS            SET1 (fragment): solubility-enhancement tag derived from T7 phage gene 10B
   5604..5651    +  terminator     T7 terminator: transcription terminator for bacteriophage T7 RNA polymerase
   5674..5778    -  CDS            TcR (fragment): tetracycline efflux protein; tet; confers resistance to tetracycline
   5835..5858    -  promoter       tet promoter (fragment): E. coli promoter for tetracycline efflux protein gene
   5975..6079    +  promoter       AmpR promoter: bla
   6080..6940    +  CDS            AmpR: β-lactamase; bla; confers resistance to ampicillin, carbenicillin, and related antibiotics
