[The description below was written by a language model from this plasmid's Addgene catalogue record and pLannotate feature annotations shown in this document.]
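Description:
2xPeptide 8_Vps4p_L7C_A43C is a bacterial expression plasmid of about 7.1 kb built on the pET151 backbone for recombinant production of a modified yeast Vps4 protein in E. coli. It replicates from a ColE1/pBR322-type origin accompanied by the bom region and the rop gene, and is selected with ampicillin through the bla (AmpR) cassette. The annotated tetracycline-resistance pieces are only fragments left over from the pBR322 ancestry and do not represent a functional marker.

Expression is driven by a T7 promoter immediately followed by a lac operator and the T7 gene 10 ribosome binding site. The plasmid carries its own lacI gene, so transcription is repressed until IPTG is added in a host supplying T7 RNA polymerase. The catalogue lists the promoter simply as "LacO", which corresponds to this T7/lac arrangement. The open reading frame begins with backbone-encoded N-terminal elements: the catalogue records a 6xHis tag and TEV cleavage site, and the feature table additionally detects a V5 epitope upstream of the TEV site, which allows affinity purification followed by tag removal. Next comes the insert, S. cerevisiae Vps4p, the AAA+ ATPase that disassembles ESCRT-III. It carries L7C and A43C substitutions, described as stabilizing the MIT domain, and is preceded by two copies of "Peptide 8", giving an N-terminal extension of 16 binding residues. This extension probably occupies the unannotated gap between the TEV site and the VPS4 feature. A T7 terminator closes the unit.

According to the associated publication title, the construct was used to study Vps4p substrate binding, substrate recruitment and release from autoinhibition.
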