Addgene plasmid #203358: 2xPeptide 8_Vps4p_L7C_A43C
Purpose: Vps4 with stabilized MIT domain with an N-terminal extension of 16 binding amino acids
Depositing lab: Chris Hill. Depositing organization: University of Utah. Publication: Substrate binding and coupled mechanisms of Vps4p substrate recruitment and release from autoinhibition. Wienkers H, Han H, Whitby F, Hill CP. Sci Rep. 2025 Jul 11;15(1):25024. doi: 10.1038/s41598-025-08418-z. PubMed 40646008.
Backbone
  Vector backbone: pET151
  Backbone size w/o insert (bp): 5751
  Total vector size (bp): 7113
  Vector type: Bacterial Expression
Growth in bacteria
  Bacterial resistance: Ampicillin, 100 μg/mL
  Growth temperature: 37°C
  Growth strain: DH5alpha
  Copy number: Unknown
Gene/Insert
  Gene/Insert name: Vps4p
  Species: S. cerevisiae (budding yeast)
  Insert size (bp): 1362
  Mutation: L7C and A43C
  Promoter: LacO
  Tag / fusion protein: 6x-HIS-TEV (N terminal on backbone); 2xPeptide 8 (N terminal on insert)
  Cloning method: Unknown
  Sequencing primers: 5′ T7; 3′ T7 REV
Terms and licenses: Academic/Nonprofit Terms; Industry Terms: Not Available to Industry
How to cite: 2xPeptide 8_Vps4p_L7C_A43C was a gift from Chris Hill (Addgene plasmid # 203358 ; http://n2t.net/addgene:203358 ; RRID:Addgene_203358)
